Addgene plasmid #48378: pFUSB4_AAGG
Depositing lab: Stephen Ekker. Depositing organization: Mayo Foundation for Medical Education and Research. Publication: High Efficiency In Vivo Genome Engineering with a Simplified 15-RVD GoldyTALEN Design. Ma AC, Lee HB, Clark KJ, Ekker SC. PLoS One. 2013 May 29;8(5):e65259. doi: 10.1371/journal.pone.0065259. Print 2013. PubMed 23734242.
Backbone
  Vector backbone: pFUS_B4
  Vector type: Mammalian Expression, TALEN
Growth in bacteria
  Bacterial resistance: Spectinomycin, 50 μg/mL
  Growth temperature: 37°C
  Growth strain: Top10
  Copy number: Unknown
Gene/Insert
  Gene/Insert name: RVD sequence: NI NI NN NN
  Species: Synthetic
  Cloning method: Unknown
  Sequencing primers: 5′ ttgatgcctggcagttccct; 3′ cgaaccgaacaggcttatgt
Terms and licenses: Academic/Nonprofit Terms; Industry Terms: Not Available to Industry
Depositor comments: Plasmid was created using Golden Gate cloning.
How to cite: pFUSB4_AAGG was a gift from Stephen Ekker (Addgene plasmid # 48378 ; http://n2t.net/addgene:48378 ; RRID:Addgene_48378)
