[The description below was written by a language model from this plasmid's Addgene catalogue record and pLannotate feature annotations shown in this document.]
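Description:
pFUSB4_AAGG is a small (about 2.9 kb) bacterial intermediate plasmid for TALEN assembly. It is built on the pFUS_B4 array vector and carries a pre-assembled block of four synthetic TAL effector repeats. The repeat-variable diresidues are NI NI NN NN, which under the usual TALE code correspond to the DNA bases A-A-G-G reflected in the name. The depositor notes that it was made by Golden Gate cloning. The associated publication title refers to a simplified 15-RVD GoldyTALEN design for in vivo genome engineering, which suggests that this plasmid belongs to a set of ready-made four-repeat modules meant to shorten TALEN construction. The record does not describe the assembly scheme or state which repeat positions this block fills.

The plasmid is maintained in E. coli through a high-copy ColE1/pUC-type origin, although the catalogue lists copy number as unknown. Selection is with spectinomycin, conferred by an intact aadA (SmR) gene. A class 1 integron Pc promoter fragment and a short gentamicin acetyltransferase remnant lie upstream of this gene. The other annotated features are backbone remnants: short lacZα and lacI fragments and the rrnB T1 and T2 terminators. The residual lacZα piece is consistent with a blue/white screening cassette having been replaced when the repeats were inserted.

The automated annotation does not label the TAL repeat array itself, which probably lies in the unannotated region near the start of the sequence. The catalogue classes the plasmid as mammalian expression/TALEN, but no eukaryotic promoter, nuclease domain or polyadenylation signal is annotated. It is therefore best regarded as a cloning component whose repeats are transferred into a final TALEN expression backbone, not as an expression construct in its own right.
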