Features (pLannotate 1.2.2; 8 found; start..end, strand, type, name):
      3..39      -  CDS            lacZα (fragment): LacZα fragment of β-galactosidase; lacZ fragment
    596..619     +  promoter       Pc promoter (fragment): intI1 (promoter lies within the coding sequence); class 1 integron promoter
    795..851     +  CDS            GmR (fragment): gentamycin acetyltransferase; aacC1; confers resistance to gentamycin
    858..1649    +  CDS            SmR: aminoglycoside adenylyltransferase (Murphy, 1985); aadA; confers resistance to spectinomycin and streptomycin
   1742..2330    +  rep_origin     ori: high-copy-number ColE1/pMB1/pBR322/pUC origin of replication
   2513..2605    +  CDS            lacI (fragment): lac repressor; lacI; The lac repressor binds to the lac operator to inhibit transcription in E. coli. This inhibition can be relieved by adding lactose or isopropyl-β-D-thiogalactopyranoside (IPTG).
   2660..2687    -  terminator     rrnB T2 terminator: transcription terminator T2 from the E. coli rrnB gene
   2819..2862    +  terminator     rrnB T1 terminator: Escherichia coli rrnB; transcription terminator T1 from the E. coli rrnB gene
>Addgene plasmid #48378 | pFUSB4_AAGG | depositor full sequence | sequence record 70078 | Full Sequence
ATGTTTTCCCAGTCACGACGTTGTAAAACGACGGCCAGTCTTAAGCGTCTCATGGCCTGACCCCGGACCA
AGTGGTGGCCTATCGCCAGCAACATTGGCGGCAAGCAAGCGCTCGAAACGGTGCAGCGGCTGTTGCCGGT
GCTGTGCCAGGACCATGGCCTGACCCCGGACCAAGTGGTGGCTATCGCCAGCAACATTGGCGGCAAGCAA
GCGCTCGAAACGGTGCAGCGGCTGTTGCCGGTGCTGTGCCAGGACCATGGCCTGACCCCGGACCAAGTGG
TGGCTATCGCCAGCAACAATGGCGGCAAGCAAGCGCTCGAAACGGTGCAGCGGCTGTTGCCGGTGCTGTG
CCAGGACCATGGCCTGACCCCGGACCAAGTGGTGGCTATCGCCAGCAACAATGGCGGCAAGCAAGCGCTC
GAAACGGTGCAGCGGCTGTTGCCGGTGCTGTGCCAGGACCATGGCCTGACCCCGGACCAAGTGGTGGCTA
TCGAGACGTCTAGACCAGCCAGGACAGAAATGCCTCGACTTCGCTGCTACCCAAGGTTGCCGGGTGACGC
ACACCGTGGAAACGGATGAAGGCACGAACCCAGTGGACATAAGCCTGTTCGGTTCGTAAGCTGTAATGCA
AGTAGCGTATGCGCTCACGCAACTGGTCCAGAACCTTGACCGAACGCAGCGGTGGTAACGGCGCAGTGGC
GGTTTTCATGGCTTGTTATGACTGTTTTTTTGGGGTACAGTCTATGCCTCGGGCATCCAAGCAGCAAGCG
CGTTACGCCGTGGGTCGATGTTTGATGTTATGGAGCAGCAACGATGTTACGCAGCAGGGCAGTCGCCCTA
AAACAAAGTTAAACATTATGAGGGAAGCGGTGATCGCCGAAGTATCGACTCAACTATCAGAGGTAGTTGG
CGTCATCGAGCGCCATCTCGAACCGACGTTGCTGGCCGTACATTTGTACGGCTCCGCAGTGGATGGCGGC
CTGAAGCCACACAGTGATATTGATTTGCTGGTTACGGTGACCGTAAGGCTTGATGAAACAACGCGGCGAG
CTTTGATCAACGACCTTTTGGAAACTTCGGCTTCCCCTGGAGAGAGCGAGATTCTCCGCGCTGTAGAAGT
CACCATTGTTGTGCACGACGACATCATTCCGTGGCGTTATCCAGCTAAGCGCGAACTGCAATTTGGAGAA
TGGCAGCGCAATGACATTCTTGCAGGTATCTTCGAGCCAGCCACGATCGACATTGATCTGGCTATCTTGC
TGACAAAAGCAAGAGAACATAGCGTTGCCTTGGTAGGTCCAGCGGCGGAGGAACTCTTTGATCCGGTTCC
TGAACAGGATCTATTTGAGGCGCTAAATGAAACCTTAACGCTATGGAACTCGCCGCCCGACTGGGCTGGC
GATGAGCGAAATGTAGTGCTTACGTTGTCCCGCATTTGGTACAGCGCAGTAACCGGCAAAATCGCGCCGA
AGGATGTCGCTGCCGACTGGGCAATGGAGCGCCTGCCGGCCCAGTATCAGCCCGTCATACTTGAAGCTAG
ACAGGCTTATCTTGGACAAGAAGAAGATCGCTTGGCCTCGCGCGCAGATCAGTTGGAAGAATTTGTCCAC
TACGTGAAAGGCGAGATCACCAAGGTAGTCGGCAAATAACCCTCGAGCCACCCATGACCAAAATCCCTTA
ACGTGAGTTACGCGTCGTTCCACTGAGCGTCAGACCCCGTAGAAAAGATCAAAGGATCTTCTTGAGATCC
TTTTTTTCTGCGCGTAATCTGCTGCTTGCAAACAAAAAAACCACCGCTACCAGCGGTGGTTTGTTTGCCG
GATCAAGAGCTACCAACTCTTTTTCCGAAGGTAACTGGCTTCAGCAGAGCGCAGATACCAAATACTGTCC
TTCTAGTGTAGCCGTAGTTAGGCCACCACTTCAAGAACTCTGTAGCACCGCCTACATACCTCGCTCTGCT
AATCCTGTTACCAGTGGCTGCTGCCAGTGGCGATAAGTCGTGTCTTACCGGGTTGGACTCAAGACGATAG
TTACCGGATAAGGCGCAGCGGTCGGGCTGAACGGGGGGTTCGTGCACACAGCCCAGCTTGGAGCGAACGA
CCTACACCGAACTGAGATACCTACAGCGTGAGCATTGAGAAAGCGCCACGCTTCCCGAAGGGAGAAAGGC
GGACAGGTATCCGGTAAGCGGCAGGGTCGGAACAGGAGAGCGCACGAGGGAGCTTCCAGGGGGAAACGCC
TGGTATCTTTATAGTCCTGTCGGGTTTCGCCACCTCTGACTTGAGCGTCGATTTTTGTGATGCTCGTCAG
GGGGGCGGAGCCTATGGAAAAACGCCAGCAACGCGGCCTTTTTACGGTTCCTGGCCTTTTGCTGGCCTTT
TGCTCACATGTTCTTTCCTGCGTTATCCCCTGATTCTGTGGATAACCGTATTACCGCCTTTGAGTGAGCT
GATACCGCTCGCCGCAGCCGAACGACCGAGCGCAGCGAGTCAGTGAGCGAGGAAGCGGAAGAGCGCCCAA
TACGCAAACCGCCTCTCCCCGCGCGTTGGCCGATTCATTAATGCAGCTGGCACGACAGGTTTCCCGACTG
GAAAGCGGGCAGTGAGCGCAACGCAATTAATACGCGTACCGCTAGCCAGGAAGAGTTTGTAGAAACGCAA
AAAGGCCATCCGTCAGGATGGCCTTCTGCTTAGTTTGATGCCTGGCAGTTTATGGCGGGCGTCCTGCCCG
CCACCCTCCGGGCCGTTGCTTCACAACGTTCAAATCCGCTCCCGGCGGATTTGTCCTACTCAGGAGAGCG
TTCACCGACAAACAACAGATAAAACGAAAGGCCCAGTCTTCCGACTGAGCCTTTCGTTTTATTTGATGCC
TGGCAGTTCCCTACTCTCGCGTTAACGCTAGCATGG
