>Addgene plasmid #48378 | pFUSB4_AAGG | addgene partial sequence | sequence record 70691 | pCR8_F1 5'-ttgatgcctggcagttccct-3'
TTGTAAAACGACGGCCAGTCTTAAGCGTCTCATGGCCTGACCCCGGACCAAGTGGTGGCTATCGCCAGCA
ACATTGGCGGCAAGCAAGCGCTCGAAACGGTGCAGCGGCTGTTGCCGGTGCTGTGCCAGGACCATGGCCT
GACCCCGGACCAAGTGGTGGCTATCGCCAGCAACATTGGCGGCAAGCAAGCGCTCGAAACGGTGCAGCGG
CTGTTGCCGGTGCTGTGCCAGGACCATGGCCTGACCCCGGACCAAGTGGTGGCTATCGCCAGCAACAATG
GCGGCAAGCAAGCGCTCGAAACGGTGCAGCGGCTGTTGCCGGTGCTGTGCCAGGACCATGGCCTGACCCC
GGACCAAGTGGTGGCTATCGCCAGCAACAATGGCGGCAAGCAAGCGCTCGAAACGGTGCAGCGGCTGTTG
CCGGTGCTGTGCCAGGACCATGGCCTGACCCCGGACCAAGTGGTGGCTATCGAGACGTCTAGACCAGCCA
GGACAGAAATGCCTCGACTTCGCTGCTACCCAAGGTTGCCGGGTGACGCACACCGTGGAAACGGATGAAG
GCACGAACCCAGTGGACATAAGCCTGTTCGGTTCGTAAGCTGTAATGCAAGTAGCGTATGCGCTCACGCA
ACTGGTCCAGAACCTTGACCGAACGCAGCGGTGGTAACGGCGCAGTGGCGGTTTTCATGGCTTGTTATGA
CTGTTTTTTTGGGGTACAGTCTATGCCTCGGGCATCCAAGCAGCAAGCGCGTTACGCCGTGGGTCGATGT
TTGATGTTATGGAGCAGCAACGATGTTACGCAGCAGGGCAGTCGCCCTAAAACAAAGTTAAACATTATGA
